>Addgene plasmid #126297 | pGWB14-LYX079 | addgene full sequence | sequence record 246938 | Addgene NGS Result
TCGGTCTTGCCTTGCTCGTCGGTGATGTACTTCACCAGCTCCGCGAAGTCGCTCTTCTTGATGGAGCGCA
TGGGGACGTGCTTGGCAATCACGCGCACCCCCCGGCCGTTTTAGCGGCTAAAAAAGTCATGGCTCTGCCC
TCGGGCGGACCACGCCCATCATGACCTTGCCAAGCTCGTCCTGCTTCTCTTCGATCTTCGCCAGCAGGGC
GAGGATCGTGGCATCACCGAACCGCGCCGTGCGCGGGTCGTCGGTGAGCCAGAGTTTCAGCAGGCCGCCC
AGGCGGCCCAGGTCGCCATTGATGCGGGCCAGCTCGCGGACGTGCTCATAGTCCACGACGCCCGTGATTT
TGTAGCCCTGGCCGACGGCCAGCAGGTAGGCCGACAGGCTCATGCCGGCCGCCGCCGCCTTTTCCTCAAT
CGCTCTTCGTTCGTCTGGAAGGCAGTACACCTTGATAGGTGGGCTGCCCTTCCTGGTTGGCTTGGTTTCA
TCAGCCATCCGCTTGCCCTCATCTGTTACGCCGGCGGTAGCCGGCCAGCCTCGCAGAGCAGGATTCCCGT
TGAGCACCGCCAGGTGCGAATAAGGGACAGTGAAGAAGGAACACCCGCTCGCGGGTGGGCCTACTTCACC
TATCCTGCCCGGCTGACGCCGTTGGATACACCAAGGAAAGTCTACACGAACCCTTTGGCAAAATCCTGTA
TATCGTGCGAAAAAGGATGGATATACCGAAAAAATCGCTATAATGACCCCGAAGCAGGGTTATGCAGCGG
AAAAGCGCCACGCTTCCCGAAGGGAGAAAGGCGGACAGGTATCCGGTAAGCGGCAGGGTCGGAACAGGAG
AGCGCACGAGGGAGCTTCCAGGGGGAAACGCCTGGTATCTTTATAGTCCTGTCGGGTTTCGCCACCTCTG
ACTTGAGCGTCGATTTTTGTGATGCTCGTCAGGGGGGCGGAGCCTATGGAAAAACGCCAGCAACGCGGCC
TTTTTACGGTTCCTGGCCTTTTGCTGGCCTTTTGCTCACATGTTCTTTCCTGCGTTATCCCCTGATTCTG
TGGATAACCGTATTACCGCCTTTGAGTGAGCTGATACCGCTCGCCGCAGCCGAACGACCGAGCGCAGCGA
GTCAGTGAGCGAGGAAGCGGAAGAGCGCCAGAAGGCCGCCAGAGAGGCCGAGCGCGGCCGTGAGGCTTGG
ACGCTAGGGCAGGGCATGAAAAAGCCCGTAGCGGGCTGCTACGGGCGTCTGACGCGGTGGAAAGGGGGAG
GGGATGTTGTCTACATGGCTCTGCTGTAGTGAGTGGGTTGCGCTCCGGCAGCGGTCCTGATCAATCGTCA
CCCTTTCTCGGTCCTTCAACGTTCCTGACAACGAGCCTCCTTTTCGCCAATCCATCGACAATCACCGCGA
GTCCCTGCTCGAACGCTGCGTCCGGACCGGCTTCGTCGAAGGCGTCTATCGCGGCCCGCAACAGCGGCGA
GAGCGGAGCCTGTTCAACGGTGCCGCCGCGCTCGCCGGCATCGCTGTCGCCGGCCTGCTCCTCAAGCACG
GCCCCAACAGTGAAGTAGCTGATTGTCATCAGCGCATTGACGGCGTCCCCGGCCGAAAAACCCGCCTCGC
AGAGGAAGCGAAGCTGCGCGTCGGCCGTTTCCATCTGCGGTGCGCCCGGTCGCGTGCCGGCATGGATGCG
CGCGCCATCGCGGTAGGCGAGCAGCGCCTGCCTGAAGCTGCGGGCATTCCCGATCAGAAATGAGCGCCAG
TCGTCGTCGGCTCTCGGCACCGAATGCGTATGATTCTCCGCCAGCATGGCTTCGGCCAGTGCGTCGAGCA
GCGCCCGCTTGTTCCTGAAGTGCCAGTAAAGCGCCGGCTGCTGAACCCCCAACCGTTCCGCCAGTTTGCG
TGTCGTCAGACCGTCTACGCCGACCTCGTTCAACAGGTCCAGGGCGGCACGGATCACTGTATTCGGCTGC
AACTTTGTCATGCTTGACACTTTATCACTGATAAACATAATATGTCCACCAACTTATCAGTGATAAAGAA
TCCGCGCGTTCAATCGGACCAGCGGAGGCTGGTCCGGAGGCCAGACGTGAAACCCAACATACCCCTGATC
GTAATTCTGAGCACTGTCGCGCTCGACGCTGTCGGCATCGGCCTGATTATGCCGGTGCTGCCGGGCCTCC
TGCGCGATCTGGTTCACTCGAACGACGTCACCGCCCACTATGGCATTCTGCTGGCGCTGTATGCGTTGGT
GCAATTTGCCTGCGCACCTGTGCTGGGCGCGCTGTCGGATCGTTTCGGGCGGCGGCCAATCTTGCTCGTC
TCGCTGGCCGGCGCCAGATCTGGGGAACCCTGTGGTTGGCATGCACATACAAATGGACGAACGGATAAAC
CTTTTCACGCCCTTTTAAATATCCGATTATTCTAATAAACGCTCTTTTCTCTTAGGTTTACCCGCCAATA
TATCCTGTCAAACACTGATAGTTTAAACGTTGCGATTAAGAATTCGAGCTCGGTACCCCCCTACTCCAAA
AATGTCAAAGATACAGTCTCAGAAGACCAAAGGGCTATTGAGACTTTTCAACAAAGGGTAATTTCGGGAA
ACCTCCTCGGATTCCATTGCCCAGCTATCTGTCACTTCATCGAAAGGACAGTAGAAAAGGAAGGTGGCTC
CTACAAATGCCATCATTGCGATAAAGGAAAGGCTATCATTCAAGATGCCTCTGCCGACAGTGGTCCCAAA
GATGGACCCCCACCCACGAGGAGCATCGTGGAAAAAGAAGACGTTCCAACCACGTCTTCAAAGCAAGTGG
ATTGATGTGACATCTCCACTGACGTAAGGGATGACGCACAATCCCACTATCCTTCGCAAGACCCTTCCTC
TATATAAGGAAGTTCATTTCATTTGGAGAGGACAGCCCAAGCTTCGACTCTAGAGGATCCCCTTAAATCG
ATATGGAACGAGCTATACAAGGAAACGACGCTAGGGAACAAGCTAACAGTGAACGTTGGGATGGAGGATC
AGGAGGTACCACTTCTCCCTTCAAACTTCCTGACGAAAGTCCGAGTTGGACTGAGTGGCGGCTACATAAC
GATGAGACGAATTCGAATCAAGATAATCCCCTTGGTTTCAAGGAAAGCTGGGGTTTCGGGAAAGTTGTAT
TTAAGAGATATCTCAGATACGACAGGACGGAAGCTTCACTGCACAGAGTCCTTGGATCTTGGACGGGAGA
TTCGGTTAACTATGCAGCATCTCGATTTTTCGGTTTCGACCAGATCGGATGTACCTATAGTATTCGGTTT
CGAGGAGTTAGTATCACCGTTTCTGGAGGGTCTCGAACTCTTCAGCATCTCTGTGAGATGGCAATTCGGT
CTAAGCAAGAACTGCTACAGCTTGCCCCAATCGAAGTGGAAAGTAATGTATCAAGAGGATGCCCTGAAGG
TACTCAAACCTTCGAAAAAGAAAGCGAGTAAGTCGAGGGCGAGCTCGAATTCGGTACGCTGAAATCACCA
GTCTCTCTCTACAAATCTATCTCTCTCTATTTTCTCCATAAATAATGTGTGAGTAGTTTCCCGATAAGGG
AAATTAGGGTTCTTATAGGGTTTCGCTCATGTGTTGAGCATATAAGAAACCCTTAGTATGTATTTGTATT
TGTAAAATACTTCTATCAATAAAATTTCTAATTCCTAAAACCAAAATCCAGTACTAAAATCCAGATCTCC
CTGCAGGTCCCCAGATTAGCCTTTTCAATTTCAGAAAGAATGCTAACCCACAGATGGTTAGAGAGGCTTA
CGCAGCAGGTCTCATCAAGACGATCTACCCGAGCAATAATCTCCAGGAAATCAAATACCTTCCCAAGAAG
GTTAAAGATGCAGTCAAAAGATTCAGGACTAACTGCATCAAGAACACAGAGAAAGATATATTTCTCAAGA
TCAGAAGTACTATTCCAGTATGGACGATTCAAGGCTTGCTTCACAAACCAAGGCAAGTAATAGAGATTGG
AGTCTCTAAAAAGGTAGTTCCCACTGAATCAAAGGCCATGGAGTCAAAGATTCAAATAGAGGACCTAACA
GAACTCGCCGTAAAGACTGGCGAACAGTTCATACAGAGTCTCTTACGACTCAATGACAAGAAGAAAATCT
TCGTCAACATGGTGGAGCACGACACACTTGTCTACTCCAAAAATATCAAAGATACAGTCTCAGAAGACCA
AAGGGCAATTGAGACTTTTCAACAAAGGGTAATATCCGGAAACCTCCTCGGATTCCATTGCCCAGCTATC
TGTCACTTTATTGTGAAGATAGTGGAAAAGGAAGGTGGCTCCTACAAATGCCATCATTGCGATAAAGGAA
AGGCCATCGTTGAAGATGCCTCTGCCGACAGTGGTCCCAAAGATGGACCCCCACCCACGAGGAGCATCGT
GGAAAAAGAAGACGTTCCAACCACGTCTTCAAAGCAAGTGGATTGATGTGATATCTCCACTGACGTAAGG
GATGACGCACAATCCCACTATCCTTCGCAAGACCCTTCCTCTATATAAGGAAGTTCATTTCATTTGGAGA
GAACACGGGGGACTCTAGAGTTATCAACAAGTTTGTACAAAAAAGCAGGCTCCACCACTAGTATGGGCTC
GGTTTCTTCTCCCGAGGGCCAGCAACAGACAGCTGGAAATAGCCAGGTTTATGGAACTTCACGATCCAGC
GATGCAGTAAATATGGGATCCCAAGGAGTTACTTCCCCATATCGTCCAGCTTCTGTTCCTATGGGGTACT
ATGCATTGCAGGGGGAGAATGTCTTCCCTGAACGACCTGGGCAGCCTGAATGCCAGTTTTACATGAAGAC
TGGAGACTGCAAGTTTGGTGCTGTTTGTAGATTCCATCATCCAAGGGAAAGGCTGATACCTCCTCCTGAC
TGCATGTTAAGTCCCATTGGACTTCCTTTACGCCCTGGAGAACCGTTGTGTATTTTCTATTCCAGATATG
GGATCTGCAAATTTGGCCCAAGTTGCAAGTTTGATCACCCAATGACGGTATTCACTTATAGCATCTCAGC
ATCATCTCCTACTGATGCTCCTGCAGTTCAGCGTCTATTGGGTTCATCATCAGGAACCAGTGCTCCCGGG
GACCCAGCTTTCTTGTACAAAGTGGTTGATAACAGCGGGTTAATTAACATCTTTTACCCATACGATGTTC
CTGACTATGCGGGCTATCCCTATGACGTCCCGGACTATGCAGGATCCTATCCATATGACGTTCCAGATTA
CGCTGCTCAGTGCAGCGCTTAGAGCTCGAATTTCCCCGATCGTTCAAACATTTGGCAATAAAGTTTCTTA
AGATTGAATCCTGTTGCCGGTCTTGCGATGATTATCATATAATTTCTGTTGAATTACGTTAAGCATGTAA
TAATTAACATGTAATGCATGACGTTATTTATGAGATGGGTTTTTATGATTAGAGTCCCGCAATTATACAT
TTAATACGCGATAGAAAACAAAATATAGCGCGCAAACTAGGATAAATTATCGCGCGCGGTGTCATCTATG
TTACTAGATCGGGAATTAGCTTCATCAACGCAAGACATGCGCACGACCGTCTGACAGGAGAGGAATTTCC
GACGAGCACAGAAAGGACTTGCTCTTGGACGTAGGCCTATTTCTCAGGCACATGTATCAAGTGTTCGGAC
GTGGGTTTTCGATGGTGTATCAGCCGCCGCCAACTGGGAGATGAGGAGGCTTTCTTGGGGGGCAGTCAGC
AGTTCATTTCACAAGACAGAGGAACTTGTAAGGAGATGCACTGATTTATCTTGGCGCAAACCAGCAGGAC
GAATTAGTGGGAATAGCCCGCGAATATCTAAGTTATGCCTGTCGGCATGAGCAGAAACTTCCAATTCGAA
ACAGTTTGGAGAGGTTGTTTTTGGGCATACCTTTTGTTAGTCAGCCTCTCGATTGCTCATCGTCATTACA
CAGTACCGAAGTTTGATCGATCTAGTAACATAGATGACACCGCGCGCGATAATTTATCCTAGTTTGCGCG
CTATATTTTGTTTTCTATCGCGTATTAAATGTATAATTGCGGGACTCTAATCATAAAAACCCATCTCATA
AATAACGTCATGCATTACATGTTAATTATTACATGCTTAACGTAATTCAACAGAAATTATATGATAATCA
TCGCAAGACCGGCAACAGGATTCAATCTTAAGAAACTTTATTGCCAAATGTTTGAACGATCTGCTTCGAC
GCACTCCTTCTTTACTCCACCATCTCGTCCTTATTGAAAACGTGGGTAGCACCAAAACGAATCAAGTCGC
TGGAACTGAAGTTACCAATCACGCTGGATGATTTGCCAGTTGGATTAATCTTGCCTTTCCCCGCATGAAT
AATATTGATGAATGCATGCGTGAGGGGTATTTCGATTTTGGCAATAGCTGCAATTGCCGCGACATCCTCC
AACGAGCATAATTCTTCAGAAAAATAGCGATGTTCCATGTTGTCAGGGCATGCATGATGCACGTTATGAG
GTGACGGTGCTAGGCAGTATTCCCTCAAAGTTTCATAGTCAGTATCATATTCATCATTGCATTCCTGCAA
GAGAGAATTGAGACGCAATCCACACGCTGCGGCAACCTTCCGGCGTTCGTGGTCTATTTGCTCTTGGACG
TTGCAAACGTAAGTGTTGGATCCCGGTCGGCATCTACTCTATTCCTTTGCCCTCGGACGAGTGCTGGGGC
GTCGGTTTCCACTATCGGCGAGTACTTCTACACAGCCATCGGTCCAGACGGCCGCGCTTCTGCGGGCGAT
TTGTGTACGCCCGACAGTCCCGGCTCCGGATCGGACGATTGCGTCGCATCGACCCTGCGCCCAAGCTGCA
TCATCGAAATTGCCGTCAACCAAGCTCTGATAGAGTTGGTCAAGACCAATGCGGAGCATATACGCCCGGA
GCCGCGGCGATCCTGCAAGCTCCGGATGCCTCCGCTCGAAGTAGCGCGTCTGCTGCTCCATACAAGCCAA
CCACGGCCTCCAGAAGAAGATGTTGGCGACCTCGTATTGGGAATCCCCGAACATCGCCTCGCTCCAGTCA
ATGACCGCTGTTATGCGGCCATTGTCCGTCAGGACATTGTTGGAGCCGAAATCCGCGTGCACGAGGTGCC
GGACTTCGGGGCAGTCCTCGGCCCAAAGCATCAGCTCATCGAGAGCCTGCGCGACGGACGCACTGACGGT
GTCGTCCATCACAGTTTGCCAGTGATACACATGGGGATCAGCAATCGCGCATATGAAATCACGCCATGTA
GTGTATTGACCGATTCCTTGCGGTCCGAATGGGCCGAACCCGCTCGTCTGGCTAAGATCGGCCGCAGCGA
TCGCATCCATGGCCTCCGCGACCGGCTGCAGAACAGCGGGCAGTTCGGTTTCAGGCAGGTCTTGCAACGT
GACACCCTGTGCACGGCGGGAGATGCAATAGGTCAGGCTCTCGCTGAATTCCCCAATGTCAAGCACTTCC
GGAATCGGGAGCGCGGCCGATGCAAAGTGCCGATAAACATAACGATCTTTGTAGAAACCATCGGCGCAGC
TATTTACCCGCAGGACATATCCACGCCCTCCTACATCGAAGCTGAAAGCACGAGATTCTTCGCCCTCCGA
GAGCTGCATCAGGTCGGAGACGCTGTCGAACTTTTCGATCAGAAACTTCTCGACAGACGTCGCGGTGAGT
TCAGGCTTTTTCATATCGGGGTCGTCCTCTCCAAATGAAATGAACTTCCTTATATAGAGGAAGGGTCTTG
CGAAGGATAGTGGGATTGTGCGTCATCCCTTACGTCAGTGGAGATATCACATCAATCCACTTGCTTTGAA
GACGTGGTTGGAACGTCTTCTTTTTCCACGATGCTCCTCGTGGGTGGGGGTCCATCTTTGGGACCACTGT
CGGCAGAGGCATCTTGAACGATAGCCTTTCCTTTATCGCAATGATGGCATTTGTAGGTGCCACCTTCCTT
TTCTACTGTCCTTTTGATGAAGTGACAGATAGCTGGGCAATGGAATCCGAGGAGGTTTCCCGATATTACC
CTTTGTTGAAAAGTCTCAATAGCCCTTTGGTCTTCTGAGACTGTATCTTTGATATTCTTGGAGTAGACGA
GAGTGTCGTGCTCCACCATGTTGACGGATCTCTAGGACGCGTCCTAGAAGCTAATTCACTGGCCGTCGTT
TTACAACGTCGTGACTGGGAAAACCCTGGCGTTACCCAACTTAATCGCCTTGCAGCACATCCCCCTTTCG
CCAGCTGGCGTAATAGCGAAGAGGCCCGCACCGATCGCCCTTCCCAACAGTTGCGCAGCCTGAATG
[44 nt withheld, positions 8327-8370]
C
[141 nt withheld, positions 8372-8512]
CCTTTGACGTTGGAGTCCACGTTCTTT
[37 nt withheld, positions 8540-8576]
ACCCTATCTCGGGCTATTCTTTTGATTTATAAGGGATTTTGCCGATTTCGGAACCACCATCAAACAGGAT
TTTCGCCTGCTGGGGCAAACCAGCGTGGACCGCTTGCTGCAACTCTCTCAGGGCCAGGCGGTGAAGGGCA
ATCAGCTGTTGCCCGTCTCACTGGTGAAAAGAAAAACCACCCCAGTACATTAAAAACGTCCGCAATGTGT
TATTAAGTTGTCTAAGCGTCAATTTGTTTACACCACAATATATCCTGCCACCAGCCAGCCAACAGCTCCC
CGACCGGCAGCTCGGCACAAAATCACCACTCGATACAGGCAGCCCATCAGTCCGGGACGGCGTCAGCGGG
AGAGCCGTTGTAAGGCGGCAGACTTTGCTCATGTTACCGATGCTATTCGGAAGAACGGCAACTAAGCTGC
CGGGTTTGAAACACGGATGATCTCGCGGAGGGTAGCATGTTGATTGTAACGATGACAGAGCGTTGCTGCC
TGTGATCAAATATCATCTCCCTCGCAGAGATCCGAATTATCAGCCTTCTTATTCATTTCTCGCTTAACCG
TGACAGGCTGTCGATCTTGAGAACTATGCCGACATAATAGGAAATCGCTGGATAAAGCCGCTGAGGAAGC
TGAGTGGCGCTATTTCTTTAGAAGTGAACGTTGACGATATCAACTCCCCTATCCATTGCTCACCGAATGG
TACAGGTCGGGGACCCGAAGTTCCGACTGTCGGCCTGATGCATCCCCGGCTGATCGACCCCAGATCTGGG
GCTGAGAAAGCCCAGTAAGGAAACAACTGTAGGTTCGAGTCGCGAGATCCCCCGGAACCAAAGGAAGTAG
GTTAAACCCGCTCCGATCAGGCCGAGCCACGCCAGGCCGAGAACATTGGTTCCTGTAGGCATCGGGATTG
GCGGATCAAACACTAAAGCTACTGGAACGAGCAGAAGTCCTCCGGCCGCCAGTTGCCAGGCGGTAAAGGT
GAGCAGAGGCACGGGAGGTTGCCACTTGCGGGTCAGCACGGTTCCGAACGCCATGGAAACCGCCCCCGCC
AGGCCCGCTGCGACGCCGACAGGATCTAGCGCTGCGTTTGGTGTCAACACCAACAGCGCCACGCCCGCAG
TTCCGCAAATAGCCCCCAGGACCGCCATCAATCGTATCGGGCTACCTAGCAGAGCGGCAGAGATGAACAC
GACCATCAGCGGCTGCACAGCGCCTACCGTCGCCGCGACCCCGCCCGGCAGGCGGTAGACCGAAATAAAC
AACAAGCTCCAGAATAGCGAAATATTAAGTGCGCCGAGGATGAAGATGCGCATCCACCAGATTCCCGTTG
GAATCTGTCGGACGATCATCACGAGCAATAAACCCGCCGGCAACGCCCGCAGCAGCATACCGGCGACCCC
TCGGCCTCGCTGTTCGGGCTCCACGAAAACGCCGGACAGATGCGCCTTGTGAGCGTCCTTGGGGCCGTCC
TCCTGTTTGAAGACCGACAGCCCAATGATCTCGCCGTCGATGTAGGCGCCGAATGCCACGGCATCTCGCA
ACCGTTCAGCGAACGCCTCCATGGGCTTTTTCTCCTCGTGCTCGTAAACGGACCCGAACATCTCTGGAGC
TTTCTTCAGGGCCGACAATCGGATCTCGCGGAAATCCTGCACGTCGGCCGCTCCAAGCCGTCGAATCTGA
GCCTTAATCACAATTGTCAATTTTAATCCTCTGTTTATCGGCAGTTCGTAGAGCGCGCCGTGCGTCCCGA
GCGATACTGAGCGAAGCAAGTGCGTCGAGCAGTGCCCGCTTGTTCCTGAAATGCCAGTAAAGCGCTGGCT
GCTGAACCCCCAGCCGGAACTGACCCCACAAGGCCCTAGCGTTTGCAATGCACCAGGTCATCATTGACCC
AGGCGTGTTCCACCAGGCCGCTGCCTCGCAACTCTTCGCAGGCTTCGCCGACCTGCTCGCGCCACTTCTT
CACGCGGGTGGAATCCGATCCGCACATGAGGCGGAAGGTTTCCAGCTTGAGCGGGTACGGCTCCCGGTGC
GAGCTGAAATAGTCGAACATCCGTCGGGCCGTCGGCGACAGCTTGCGGTACTTCTCCCATATGAATTTCG
TGTAGTGGTCGCCAGCAAACAGCACGACGATTTCCTCGTCGATCAGGACCTGGCAACGGGACGTTTTCTT
GCCACGGTCCAGGACGCGGAAGCGGTGCAGCAGCGACACCGATTCCAGGTGCCCAACGCGGTCGGACGTG
AAGCCCATCGCCGTCGCCTGTAGGCGCGACAGGCATTCCTCGGCCTTCGTGTAATACCGGCCATTGATCG
ACCAGCCCAGGTCCTGGCAAAGCTCGTAGAACGTGAAGGTGATCGGCTCGCCGATAGGGGTGCGCTTCGC
GTACTCCAACACCTGCTGCCACACCAGTTCGTCATCGTCGGCCCGCAGCTCGACGCCGGTGTAGGTGATC
TTCACGTCCTTGTTGACGTGGAAAATGACCTTGTTTTGCAGCGCCTCGCGCGGGATTTTCTTGTTGCGCG
TGGTGAACAGGGCAGAGCGGGCCGTGTCGTTTGGCATCGCTCGCATCGTGTCCGGCCACGGCGCAATATC
GAACAAGGAAAGCTGCATTTCCTTGATCTGCTGCTTCGTGTGTTTCAGCAACGCGGCCTGCTTGGCCTCG
CTGACCTGTTTTGCCAGGTCCTCGCCGGCGGTTTTTCGCTTCTTGGTCGTCATAGTTCCTCGCGTGTCGA
TGGTCATCGACTTCGCCAAACCTGCCGCCTCCTGTTCGAGACGACGCGAACGCTCCACGGCGGCCGATGG
CGCGGGCAGGGCAGGGGGAGCCAGTTGCACGCTGTCGCGCTCGATCTTGGCCGTAGCTTGCTGGACCATC
GAGCCGACGGACTGGAAGGTTTCGCGGGGCGCACGCATGACGGTGCGGCTTGCGATGGTTTCGGCATCCT
CGGCGGAAAACCCCGCGTCGATCAGTTCTTGCCTGTATGCCTTCCGGTCAAACGTCCGATTCATTCACCC
TCCTTGCGGGATTGCCCCGACTCACGCCGGGGCAATGTGCCCTTATTCCTGATTTGACCCGCCTGGTGCC
TTGGTGTCCAGATAATCCACCTTATCGGCAATGAAGTCGGTCCCGTAGACCGTCTGGCCGTCCTTCTCGT
ACTTGGTATTCCGAATCTTGCCCTGCACGAATACCAGCGACCCCTTGCCCAAATACTTGCCGTGGGCCTC
GGCCTGAGAGCCAAAACACTTGATGCGGAAGAAGTCGGTGCGCTCCTGCTTGTCGCCGGCATCGTTGCGC
CACATCTAGGTACTAAAACAATTCATCCAGTAAAATATAATATTTTATTTTCTCCCAATCAGGCTTGATC
CCCAGTAAGTCAAAAAATAGCTCGACATACTGTTCTTCCCCGATATCCTCCCTGATCGACCGGACGCAGA
AGGCAATGTCATACCACTTGTCCGCCCTGCCGCTTCTCCCAAGATCAATAAAGCCACTTACTTTGCCATC
TTTCACAAAGATGTTGCTGTCTCCCAGGTCGCCGTGGGAAAAGACAAGTTCCTCTTCGGGCTTTTCCGTC
TTTAAAAAATCATACAGCTCGCGCGGATCTTTAAATGGAGTGTCTTCTTCCCAGTTTTCGCAATCCACAT
CGGCCAGATCGTTATTCAGTAAGTAATCCAATTCGGCTAAGCGGCTGTCTAAGCTATTCGTATAGGGACA
ATCCGATATGTCGATGGAGTGAAAGAGCCTGATGCACTCCGCATACAGCTCGATAATCTTTTCAGGGCTT
TGTTCATCTTCATACTCTTCCGAGCAAAGGACGCCATCGGCCTCACTCATGAGCAGATTGCTCCAGCCAT
CATGCCGTTCAAAGTGCAGGACCTTTGGAACAGGCAGCTTTCCTTCCAGCCATAGCATCATGTCCTTTTC
CCGTTCCACATCATAGGTGGTCCCTTTATACCGGCTGTCCGTCATTTTTAAATATAGGTTTTCATTTTCT
CCCACCAGCTTATATACCTTAGCAGGAGACATTCCTTCCGTATCTTTTACGCAGCGGTATTTTTCGATCA
GTTTTTTCAATTCCGGTGATATTCTCATTTTAGCCATTTATTATTTCCTTCCTCTTTTCTACAGTATTTA
AAGATACCCCAAGAAGCTAATTATAACAAGACGAACTCCAATTCACTGTTCCTTGCATTCTAAAACCTTA
AATACCAGAAAACAGCTTTTTCAAAGTTGTTTTCAAAGTTGGCGTATAACATAGTATCGACGGAGCCGAT
TTTGAAACCACAATTATGGGTGATGCTGCCAACTTACTGATTTAGTGTATGATGGTGTTTTTGAGGTGCT
CCAGTGGCTTCTGTTTCTATCAGCTGTCCCTCCTGTTCAGCTACTGACGGGGTGGTGCGTAACGGCAAAA
GCACCGCCGGACATCAGCGCTATCTCTGCTCTCACTGCCGTAAAACATGGCAACTGCAGTTCACTTACAC
CGCTTCTCAACCCGGTACGCACCAGAAAATCATTGATATGGCCATGAATGGCGTTGGATGCCGGGCAACA
GCCCGCATTATGGGCGTTGGCCTCAACACGATTTTACGTCACTTAAAAAACTCAGGCCGCAGTCGGTAAC
CTCGCGCATACAGCCGGGCAGTGACGTCATCGTCTGCGCGGAAATGGACGAACAGTGGGGCTATGTCGGG
GCTAAATCGCGCCAGCGCTGGCTGTTTTACGCGTATGACAGTCTCCGGAAGACGGTTGTTGCGCACGTAT
TCGGTGAACGCACTATGGCGACGCTGGGGCGTCTTATGAGCCTGCTGTCACCCTTTGACGTGGTGATATG
GATGACGGATGGCTGGCCGCTGTATGAATCCCGCCTGAAGGGAAAGCTGCACGTAATCAGCAAGCGATAT
ACGCAGCGAATTGAGCGGCATAACCTGAATCTGAGGCAGCACCTGGCACGGCTGGGACGGAAGTCGCTGT
CGTTCTCAAAATCGGTGGAGCTGCATGACAAAGTCATCGGGCATTATCTGAACATAAAACACTATCAATA
AGTTGGAGTCATTACCCAATTATGATAGAATTTACAAGCTATAAGGTTATTGTCCTGGGTTTCAAGCATT
AGTCCATGCAAGTTTTTATGCTTTGCCCATTCTATAGATATATTGATAAGCGCGCTGCCTATGCCTTGCC
CCCTGAAATCCTTACATACGGCGATATCTTCTATATAAAAGATATATTATCTTATCAGTATTGTCAATAT
ATTCAAGGCAATCTGCCTCCTCATCCTCTTCATCCTCTTCGTCTTGGTAGCTTTTTAAATATGGCGCTTC
ATAGAGTAATTCTGTAAAGGTCCAATTCTCGTTTTCATACCTCGGTATAATCTTACCTATCACCTCAAAT
GGTTCGCTGGGTTTATCGCACCCCCGAACACGAGCACGGCACCCGCGACCACTATGCCAAGAATGCCCAA
GGTAAAAATTGCCGGCCCCGCCATGAAGTCCGTGAATGCCCCGACGGCCGAAGTGAAGGGCAGGCCGCCA
CCCAGGCCGCCGCCCTCACTGCCCGGCACCTGGTCGCTGAATGTCGATGCCAGCACCTGCGGCACGTCAA
TGCTTCCGGGCGTCGCGCTCGGGCTGATCGCCCATCCCGTTACTGCCCCGATCCCGGCAATGGCAAGGAC
TGCCAGCGCTGCCATTTTTGGGGTGAGGCCGTTCGCGGCCGAGGGGCGCAGCCCCTGGGGGGATGGGAGG
CCCGCGTTAGCGGGCCGGGAGGGTTCGAGAAGGGGGGGCACCCCCCTTCGGCGTGCGCGGTCACGCGCAC
AGGGCGCAGCCCTGGTTAAAAACAAGGTTTATAAATATTGGTTTAAAAGCAGGTTAAAAGACAGGTTAGC
GGTGGCCGAAAAACGGGCGGAAACCCTTGCAAATGCTGGATTTTCTGCCTGTGGACAGCCCCTCAAATGT
CAATAGGTGCGCCCCTCATCTGTCAGCACTCTGCCCCTCAAGTGTCAAGGATCGCGCCCCTCATCTGTCA
GTAGTCGCGCCCCTCAAGTGTCAATACCGCAGGGCACTTATCCCCAGGCTTGTCCACATCATCTGTGGGA
AACTCGCGTAAAATCAGGCGTTTTCGCCGATTTGCGAGGCTGGCCAGCTCCACGTCGCCGGCCGAAATCG
AGCCTGCCCCTCATCTGTCAACGCCGCGCCGGGTGAGTCGGCCCCTCAAGTGTCAACGTCCGCCCCTCAT
CTGTCAGTGAGGGCCAAGTTTTCCGCGAGGTATCCACAACGCCGGCGGCCGCGGTGTCTCGCACACGGCT
TCGACGGCGTTTCTGGCGCGTTTGCAGGGCCATAGACGGCCGCCAGCCCAGCGGCGAGGGCAACCAGCCC
GGTGAGCGTCGGAAAGGCGC
Features (pLannotate 1.2.2; 36 found; start..end, strand, type, name):
      3..89      -  CDS            traI (fragment): TRAI6_ECOLX - Experimental evidence at protein level: Swiss-Prot protein existence level 1. The initiation process of transfer DNA synthesis requires the interaction of at least three plasmid-specific components (TraH, I, and J) at the transfer origin resulting in the assembly of a specialised nucleoprotein complex - the relaxosome. Site- and strand-specific cleavage at the transfer origin is dependent on TraI and TraJ. From Escherichia coli.
    127..498     -  CDS            traJ: oriT-recognizing protein; traJ
    531..640     -  oriT           oriT: incP origin of transfer
    772..962     +  rep_origin     ori (fragment): high-copy-number ColE1/pMB1/pBR322/pUC origin of replication
   1321..1971    -  CDS            TetR: tetracycline resistance regulatory protein; tetR
   2077..2326    +  CDS            TcR (fragment): tetracycline efflux protein; tetA; confers resistance to tetracycline
   2436..2460    -  misc_feature   RB T-DNA repeat: right border repeat from nopaline C58 T-DNA
   2490..2508    +  misc_feature   MCS (fragment): pUC18/19 multiple cloning site
   2559..2904    +  promoter       CaMV 35S promoter: strong constitutive promoter from cauliflower mosaic virus
   2856..2902    +  promoter       minimal CaMV 35S promoter: minimal 35S promoter from cauliflower mosaic virus
   2914..2932    -  misc_feature   MCS (fragment): pUC18/19 multiple cloning site
   2943..3458    +  CDS            P19_TBSVC: Experimental evidence at protein level: Swiss-Prot protein existence level 1. Acts as a suppressor of RNA-mediated gene silencing, also known as post-transcriptional gene silencing (PTGS), a mechanism of plant viral defense that limits the accumulation of viral RNAs. Binds to short interfering RNAs (siRNAs) with high affinity. Acts as a molecular caliper to specifically select siRNAs based on the length of the duplex region of the RNA (By similarity). From Tomato bushy stunt virus (strain Cherry) (TBSV).
   3531..3707    +  polyA_signal   CaMV poly(A) signal: cauliflower mosaic virus polyadenylation signal
   4210..4551    +  promoter       CaMV 35S promoter: strong constitutive promoter from cauliflower mosaic virus
   4577..4601    +  protein_bind   attB1: mutant version of attB; recombination site for the Gateway® BP reaction BP Clonase™
   4613..5056    +  CDS            ZFN1 (fragment): C3H33_ARATH - Experimental evidence at protein level: Swiss-Prot protein existence level 1. From Arabidopsis thaliana (Mouse-ear cress).
   5112..5136    -  protein_bind   attB2: mutant version of attB; recombination site for the Gateway® BP reaction BP Clonase™
   5165..5254    +  CDS            3xHA: three tandem HA epitope tags
   5288..5540    +  terminator     NOS terminator: nopaline synthase terminator and poly(A) signal
   5969..6221    -  terminator     NOS terminator: nopaline synthase terminator and poly(A) signal
   6245..6673    -  CDS            nos (fragment): DHNO_AGRT7 - Protein inferred from homology: Swiss-Prot protein existence level 3. From Agrobacterium tumefaciens (strain T37).
   6689..7714    -  CDS            HygR: aminoglycoside phosphotransferase from E. coli; aph(4)-Ia; confers resistance to hygromycin
   7724..8068    -  promoter       CaMV 35S promoter: strong constitutive promoter from cauliflower mosaic virus
   7725..7771    -  promoter       minimal CaMV 35S promoter: minimal 35S promoter from cauliflower mosaic virus
   8174..8329    +  CDS            lacZα (fragment) (sequence partly withheld): LacZα fragment of β-galactosidase; lacZ fragment
   8327..8627    +  rep_origin     M13 ori (fragment) (sequence partly withheld): M13 bacteriophage origin of replication; arrow indicates direction of (+) strand synthesis
   8628..8758    +  CDS            lacI (fragment): lac repressor; lacI; The lac repressor binds to the lac operator to inhibit transcription in E. coli. This inhibition can be relieved by adding lactose or isopropyl-β-D-thiogalactopyranoside (IPTG).
   8812..8836    -  misc_feature   LB T-DNA repeat: left border repeat from nopaline C58 T-DNA
  10293..10412   -  CDS            tetR (fragment): TETR1_ECOLX - Experimental evidence at protein level: Swiss-Prot protein existence level 1. TetR is the repressor of the tetracycline resistance element; its N-terminal region forms a helix-turn-helix structure and binds DNA. Binding of tetracycline to TetR reduces the repressor affinity for the tetracycline resistance gene (tetA) promoter operator sites. From Escherichia coli.
  10432..11580   -  CDS            trfA: trans-acting replication protein that binds to and activates oriV
  11879..12673   -  CDS            KanR: aminoglycoside phosphotransferase; aphA-3; confers resistance to kanamycin
  12865..13632   +  mobile_element IS1: prokaryotic transposable element IS1
  13641..13790   -  CDS            satA (fragment): STA_BACSU - Also known as yyaR. Experimental evidence at protein level: Swiss-Prot protein existence level 1. Involved in resistance to streptothricin, a broad-spectrum antibiotic produced by streptomycetes. Detoxifies streptothricin via acetylation of the beta amino group of the first beta-lysyl moiety of streptothricin. From Bacillus subtilis (strain 168).
  13789..13983   -  CDS            satA (fragment): STA_BACSU - Also known as yyaR. Experimental evidence at protein level: Swiss-Prot protein existence level 1. Involved in resistance to streptothricin, a broad-spectrum antibiotic produced by streptomycetes. Detoxifies streptothricin via acetylation of the beta amino group of the first beta-lysyl moiety of streptothricin. From Bacillus subtilis (strain 168).
  13986..14261   -  CDS            klaC (fragment): KLAC_ECOLX - Also known as telB. Protein predicted: Swiss-Prot protein existence level 4. Belongs to the kla operon, which is associated with cryptic tellurite resistance, and IncW plasmid fertility inhibition. From Escherichia coli.
  14325..14956   -  rep_origin     oriV: incP origin of replication
