[The description below was written by a language model from this plasmid's Addgene catalogue record and pLannotate feature annotations shown in this document.]
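Description:
pGWB14-LYX079 is a plant binary expression vector built on the Gateway-derived pGWB14 backbone and intended for Agrobacterium-mediated transient or stable expression of a Nicotiana benthamiana transcription factor. The backbone carries the broad-host-range IncP replication system (oriV with the trans-acting trfA replication protein), which allows maintenance at low copy in both E. coli and Agrobacterium, together with an oriT/traJ mobilisation region. Bacterial selection is by kanamycin. The annotation also picks up backbone remnants such as TetR and a truncated tetracycline efflux gene, an IS1 element, and fragments of other genes, which appear to be non-functional relics of the vector lineage.

Between the nopaline-type right and left T-DNA borders lie three plant expression units. The main one places the insert, gene model Niben101Scf00820g00001.1, under the constitutive CaMV 35S promoter. The coding region is flanked by attB1 and attB2 sites (although the record lists Gibson cloning as the method) and reads into a C-terminal 3xHA epitope tag, followed by a NOS terminator. The annotation tool matches part of the insert to Arabidopsis ZFN1, a C3H-type zinc finger protein, suggesting the encoded factor belongs to that family. A second 35S-driven cassette encodes the tomato bushy stunt virus P19 protein with a CaMV poly(A) signal. P19 sequesters siRNAs and suppresses post-transcriptional gene silencing, which typically boosts transgene expression in agroinfiltrated leaves, though this cassette is not mentioned in the catalogue fields. The third unit is a 35S-driven hygromycin resistance gene with a NOS terminator, for selecting stable transformants. The HA tag permits detection or immunoprecipitation of the expressed factor.
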