Addgene plasmid #126297: pGWB14-LYX079
Purpose: With a Nicotiana benthamiana transcription factor in PGWB14 backbone, for Agrobacterium mediated transient or stable expression corresponding transcription factor fused with a C-terminal HA tag.
Depositing lab: Silin Zhong. Depositing organization: Chinese University of Hong Kong.
Backbone
  Vector backbone: pGWB14
  Vector type: Plant Expression
  Selectable markers: Hygromycin
Growth in bacteria
  Bacterial resistance: Kanamycin, 50 μg/mL
  Growth temperature: 37°C
  Growth strain: DH5alpha
  Copy number: Low Copy
Gene/Insert
  Gene/Insert name: Niben101Scf00820g00001.1
  Species: Nicotiana benthamiana
  Promoter: CaMV 35S
  Tag / fusion protein: HA (C terminal on insert)
  Cloning method: Gibson Cloning
Terms and licenses: Academic/Nonprofit Terms; Industry Terms: Not Available to Industry
How to cite: pGWB14-LYX079 was a gift from Silin Zhong (Addgene plasmid # 126297 ; http://n2t.net/addgene:126297 ; RRID:Addgene_126297)
