>Addgene plasmid #126297 | pGWB14-LYX079 | depositor partial sequence | sequence record 241571 | Niben101Scf00820g00001.1
ATGGGCTCGGTTTCTTCTCCCGAGGGCCAGCAACAGACAGCTGGAAATAGCCAGGTTTATGGAACTTCAC
GATCCAGCGATGCAGTAAATATGGGATCCCAAGGAGTTACTTCCCCATATCGTCCAGCTTCTGTTCCTAT
GGGGTACTATGCATTGCAGGGGGAGAATGTCTTCCCTGAACGACCTGGGCAGCCTGAATGCCAGTTTTAC
ATGAAGACTGGAGACTGCAAGTTTGGTGCTGTTTGTAGATTCCATCATCCAAGGGAAAGGCTGATACCTC
CTCCTGACTGCATGTTAAGTCCCATTGGACTTCCTTTACGCCCTGGAGAACCGTTGTGTATTTTCTATTC
CAGATATGGGATCTGCAAATTTGGCCCAAGTTGCAAGTTTGATCACCCAATGACGGTATTCACTTATAGC
ATCTCAGCATCATCTCCTACTGATGCTCCTGCAGTTCAGCGTCTATTGGGTTCATCATCAGGAACCAGTG
CT
